>Addgene plasmid #86683 | pHAGE2 mCherry-Rtn4a | addgene full sequence | sequence record 171273 | Addgene Partial NGS Result
ATGGTGAGCAAGGGCGAGGAGGATAACATGGCCATCATCAAGGAGTTCATGCGCTTCAAGGTGCACATGG
AGGGCTCCGTGAACGGCCACGAGTTCGAGATCGAGGGCGAGGGCGAGGGCCGCCCCTACGAGGGCACCCA
GACCGCCAAGCTGAAGGTGACCAAGGGTGGCCCCCTGCCCTTCGCCTGGGACATCCTGTCCCCTCAGTTC
ATGTACGGCTCCAAGGCCTACGTGAAGCACCCCGCCGACATCCCCGACTACTTGAAGCTGTCCTTCCCCG
AGGGCTTCAAGTGGGAGCGCGTGATGAACTTCGAGGACGGCGGCGTGGTGACCGTGACCCAGGACTCCTC
CCTGCAGGACGGCGAGTTCATCTACAAGGTGAAGCTGCGCGGCACCAACTTCCCCTCCGACGGCCCCGTA
ATTCAGAAGAAGACCATGGGCTGGGAGGCCTCCTCCGAGCGGATGTACCCCGAGGACGGCGCCCTGAAGG
GCGAGATCAAGCAGAGGCTGAAGCTGAAGGACGGCGGCCACTACGACGCTGAGGTCAAGACCACCTACAA
GGCCAAGAAGCCCGTGCAGCTGCCCGGCGCCTACAACGTCAACATCAAGTTGGACATCACCTCCCACAAC
GAGGACTACACCATCGTGGAACAGTACGAACGCGCCGAGGGCCGCCACTCCACCGGCGGCATGGACGAGC
TGTACAAGTCCGGACTCAGATCTCGAGCTATGGAAGACCTGGACCAGTCTCCTCTGGTCTCGTCCTCGGA
CAGCCCACCCCGGCCGCAGCCCGCGTTCAAGTACCAGTTCGTGAGGGAGCCCGAGGACGAGGAGGAAGAA
GAGGAGGAGGAAGAGGAGGACGAGGACGAAGACCTGGAGGAGCTGGAGGTGCTGGAGAGGAAGCCCGCCG
CCGGGCTGTCCGCGGCCCCAGTGCCCACCGCCCCTGCCGCCGGCGCGCCCCTGATGGACTTCGGAAATGA
CTTCGTGCCGCCGGCGCCCCGGGGACCCCTGCCGGCCGCTCCCCCCGTCGCCCCGGAGCGGCAGCCGTCT
TGGGACCCGAGCCCGGTGTCGTCGACCGTGCCCGCGCCATCCCAGCTGTCTGCTGCCGCAGTCTCGCCCT
CCAAGCTCCCTGAGGACGACGAGCCTCCGGCCCGGCCTCCCACTCCTCCCCCGGCCAGCGTGAGCCCCCA
GGCAGAGCCCGTGTGGACCCCGCCAGCCCCGGCTCCCGCCGCGCCCCCCTCCACCCCGGCCGCGCCCAAG
CGCAGGGGCTCCTCGGGCTCAGTGGATGAGACCCTTTTTGCTCTTCCTGCTGCATCTGAGCCTGTGATAC
GCTCCTCTGCAGAAAATATGGACTTGAAGGAGCAGCCAGGTAACACTATTTCGGCTGGTCAAGAGGATTT
CCCATCTGTCCTGCTTGAAACTGCTGCTTCTCTTCCTTCTCTGTCTCCTCTCTCAGCCGCTTCTTTCAAA
GAACATGAATACCTTGGTAATTTGTCAACAGTATTACCCACTGAAGGAACACTTCAAGAAAATGTCAGTG
AAGCTTCTAAAGAGGTCTCAGAGAAGGCAAAAACTCTACTCATAGATAGAGATTTAACAGAGTTTTCAGA
ATTAGAATACTCAGAAATGGGATCATCGTTCAGTGTCTCTCCAAAAGCAGAATCTGCCGTAATAGTAGCA
AATCCTAGGGAAGAAATAATCGTGAAAAATAAAGATGAAGAAGAGAAGTTAGTTAGTAATAACATCCTTC
ATAATCAACAAGAGTTACCTACAGCTCTTACTAAATTGGTTAAAGAGGATGAAGTTGTGTCTTCAGAAAA
AGCAAAAGACAGTTTTAATGAAAAGAGAGTTGCAGTGGAAGCTCCTATGAGGGAGGAATATGCAGACTTC
AAACCATTTGAGCGAGTATGGGAAGTGAAAGATAGTAAGGAAGATAGTGATATGTTGGCTGCTGGAGGTA
AAATCGAGAGCAACTTGGAAAGTAAAGTGGATAAAAAATGTTTTGCAGATAGCCTTGAGCAAACTAATCA
CGAAAAAGATAGTGAGAGTAGTAATGATGATACTTCTTTCCCCAGTACGCCAGAAGGTATAAAGGATCGT
TCAGGAGCATATATCACATGTGCTCCCTTTAACCCAGCAGCAACTGAGAGCATTGCAACAAACATTTTTC
CTTTGTTAGGAGATCCTACTTCAGAAAATAAGACCGATGAAAAAAAAATAGAAGAAAAGAAGGCCCAAAT
AGTAACAGAGAAGAATACTAGCACCAAAACATCAAACCCTTTTCTTGTAGCAGCACAGGATTCTGAGACA
GATTATGTCACAACAGATAATTTAACAAAGGTGACTGAGGAAGTCGTGGCAAACATGCCTGAAGGCCTGA
CTCCAGATTTAGTACAGGAAGCATGTGAAAGTGAATTGAATGAAGTTACTGGTACAAAGATTGCTTATGA
AACAAAAATGGACTTGGTTCAAACATCAGAAGTTATGCAAGAGTCACTCTATCCTGCAGCACAGCTTTGC
CCATCATTTGAAGAGTCAGAAGCTACTCCTTCACCAGTTTTGCCTGACATTGTTATGGAAGCACCATTGA
ATTCTGCAGTTCCTAGTGCTGGTGCTTCCGTGATACAGCCCAGCTCATCACCATTAGAAGCTTCTTCAGT
TAATTATGAAAGCATAAAACATGAGCCTGAAAACCCCCCACCATATGAAGAGGCCATGAGTGTATCACTA
AAAAAAGTATCAGGAATAAAGGAAGAAATTAAAGAGCCTGAAAATATTAATGCAGCTCTTCAAGAAACAG
AAGCTCCTTATATATCTATTGCATGTGATTTAATTAAAGAAACAAAGCTTTCTGCTGAACCAGCTCCGGA
TTTCTCTGATTATTCAGAAATGGCAAAAGTTGAACAGCCAGTGCCTGATCATTCTGAGCTAGTTGAAGAT
TCCTCACCTGATTCTGAACCAGTTGACTTATTTAGTGATGATTCAATACCTGACGTTCCACAAAAACAAG
ATGAAACTGTGATGCTTGTGAAAGAAAGTCTCACTGAGACTTCATTTGAGTCAATGATAGAATATGAAAA
TAAGGAAAAACTCAGTGCTTTGCCACCTGAGGGAGGAAAGCCATATTTGGAATCTTTTAAGCTCAGTTTA
GATAACACAAAAGATACCCTGTTACCTGATGAAGTTTCAACATTGAGCAAAAAGGAGAAAATTCCTTTGC
AGATGGAGGAGCTCAGTACTGCAGTTTATTCAAATGATGACTTATTTATTTCTAAGGAAGCACAGATAAG
AGAAACTGAAACGTTTTCAGATTCATCTCCAATTGAAATTATAGATGAGTTCCCTACATTGATCAGTTCT
AAAACTGATTCATTTTCTAAATTAGCCAGGGAATATACTGACCTAGAAGTATCCCACAAAAGTGAAATTG
CTAATGCCCCGGATGGAGCTGGGTCATTGCCTTGCACAGAATTGCCCCATGACCTTTCTTTGAAGAACAT
ACAACCCAAAGTTGAAGAGAAAATCAGTTTCTCAGATGACTTTTCTAAAAATGGGTCTGCTACATCAAAG
GTGCTCTTATTGCCTCCAGATGTTTCTGCTTTGGCCACTCAAGCAGAGATAGAGAGCATAGTTAAACCCA
AAGTTCTTGTGAAAGAAGCTGAGAAAAAACTTCCTTCCGATACAGAAAAAGAGGACAGATCACCATCTGC
TATATTTTCAGCAGAGCTGAGTAAAACTTCAGTTGTTGACCTCCTGTACTGGAGAGACATTAAGAAGACT
GGAGTGGTGTTTGGTGCCAGCCTATTCCTGCTGCTTTCATTGACAGTATTCAGCATTGTGAGCGTAACAG
CCTACATTGCCTTGGCCCTGCTCTCTGTGACCATCAGCTTTAGGATATACAAGGGTGTGATCCAAGCTAT
CCAGAAATCAGATGAAGGCCACCCATTCAGGGCATATCTGGAATCTGAAGTTGCTATATCTGAGGAGTTG
GTTCAGAAGTACAGTAATTCTGCTCTTGGTCATGTGAACTGCACGATAAAGGAACTCAGGCGCCTCTTCT
TAGTTGATGATTTAGTTGATTCTCTGAAGTTTGCAGTGTTGATGTGGGTATTTACCTATGTTGGTGCCTT
GTTTAATGGTCTGACACTACTGATTTTGGCTCTCATTTCACTCTTCAGTGTTCCTGTTATTTATGAACGG
CATCAGGCACAGATAGATCATTATCTAGGACTTGCAAATAAGAATGTTAAAGATGCTATGGCTAAAATCC
AAGCAAAAATCCCTGGATTGAAGCGCAAAGCTGAATGAGCGGCCGCTAAGTAAGTAAGATCCGCCCCTCT
CCCTCCCCCCCCCTAACGTTACTGGCCGAAGCCGCTTGGAATAAGGCCGGTGTGCGTTTGTCTATATGTT
ATTTTCCACCATATTGCCGTCTTTTGGCAATGTGAGGGCCCGGAAACCTGGCCCTGTCTTCTTGACGAGC
ATTCCTAGGGGTCTTTCCCCTCTCGCCAAAGGAATGCAAGGTCTGTTGAATGTCGTGAAGGAAGCAGTTC
CTCTGGAAGCTTCTTGAAGACAAACAACGTCTGTAGCGACCCTTTGCAGGCAGCGGAACCCCCCACCTGG
CGACAGGTGCCTCTGCGGCCAAAAGCCACGTGTATAAGATACACCTGCAAAGGCGGCACAACCCCAGTGC
CACGTTGTGAGTTGGATAGTTGTGGAAAGAGTCAAATGGCTCTCCTCAAGCGTATTCAACAAGGGGCTGA
AGGATGCCCAGAAGGTACCCCATTGTATGGGATCTGATCTGGGGCCTCGGTACACATGCTTTACATGTGT
TTAGTCGAGGTTAAAAAAACGTCTAGGCCCCCCGAACCACGGGGACGTGGTTTTCCTTTGAAAAACACGA
TGATAATATGGCCACAACCATGGCCAAGCCTTTGTCTCAAGAAGAATCCACCCTCATTGAAAGAGCAACG
GCTACAATCAACAGCATCCCCATCTCTGAAGACTACAGCGTCGCCAGCGCAGCTCTCTCTAGCGACGGCC
GCATCTTCACTGGTGTCAATGTATATCATTTTACTGGGGGACCTTGTGCAGAACTCGTGGTGCTGGGCAC
TGCTGCTGCTGCGGCAGCTGGCAACCTGACTTGTATCGTCGCGATCGGAAATGAGAACAGGGGCATCTTG
AGCCCCTGCGGACGGTGCCGACAGGTGCTTCTCGATCTGCATCCTGGGATCAAAGCCATAGTGAAGGACA
GTGATGGACAGCCGACGGCAGTTGGGATTCGTGAATTGCTGCCCTCTGGTTATGTGTGGGAGGGCGGTAG
TGGCGAGGGCAGAGGAAGTCTTCTAACATGCGGTGACGTGGAGGAGAATCCCGGCCCTGCTCCAAAGAAG
AAGCGTAAGGTAAATCGATCGCTAGTCGAGAGATCCTAATCAACCTCTGGATTACAAAATTTGTGAAAGA
TTGACTGGTATTCTTAACTATGTTGCTCCTTTTACGCTATGTGGATACGCTGCTTTAATGCCTTTGTATC
ATGCTATTGCTTCCCGTATGGCTTTCATTTTCTCCTCCTTGTATAAATCCTGGTTGCTGTCTCTTTATGA
GGAGTTGTGGCCCGTTGTCAGGCAACGTGGCGTGGTGTGCACTGTGTTTGCTGACGCAACCCCCACTGGT
TGGGGCATTGCCACCACCTGTCAGCTCCTTTCCGGGACTTTCGCTTTCCCCCTCCCTATTGCCACGGCGG
AACTCATCGCCGCCTGCCTTGCCCGCTGCTGGACAGGGGCTCGGCTGTTGGGCACTGACAATTCCGTGGT
GTTGTCGGGGAAATCATCGTCCTTTCCTTGGCTGCTCGCCTGTGTTGCCACCTGGATTCTGCGCGGGACG
TCCTTCTGCTACGTCCCTTCGGCCCTCAATCCAGCGGACCTTCCTTCCCGCGGCCTGCTGCCGGCTCTGC
GGCCTCTTCCGCGTCTTCGCCTTCGCCCTCAGACGAGTCGGATCTCCCTTTGGGCCGCCTCCCCGCCTGG
TACCTTTAAGACCAATGACTTACAAGGCAGCTGTAGATCTTAGCCACTTTTTAAAAGAAAAGGGGGGACT
GGAAGGGCTAATTCACTCCCAACGAAGACAAGATCACCTGCAGGACAGGCGCGCCCTGCTTTTTGCTTGT
ACTGGGTCTCTCTGGTTAGACCAGATCTGAGCCTGGGAGCTCTCTGGCTAACTAGGGAACCCACTGCTTA
AGCCTCAATAAAGCTTGCCTTGAGTGCTTCAAGTAGTGTGTGCCCGTCTGTTGTGTGACTCTGGTAACTA
GAGATCCCTCAGACCCTTTTAGTCAGTGTGGAAAATCTCTAGCACCCGGGCGATTAAGGAAAGGGCTAGA
TCATTCTTGAAGACGAAAGGGCCTCGTGATACGCCTATTTTTATAGGTTAATGTCATGATAATAATGGTT
TCTTAGACGTCAGGTGGCACTTTTCGGGGAAATGTGCGCGGAACCCCTATTTGTTTATTTTTCTAAATAC
ATTCAAATATGTATCCGCTCATGAGACAATAACCCTGATAAATGCTTCAATAATATTGAAAAAGGAAGAG
TATGAGTATTCAACATTTCCGTGTCGCCCTTATTCCCTTTTTTGCGGCATTTTGCCTTCCTGTTTTTGCT
CACCCAGAAACGCTGGTGAAAGTAAAAGATGCTGAAGATCAGTTGGGTGCACGAGTGGGTTACATCGAAC
TGGATCTCAACAGCGGTAAGATCCTTGAGAGTTTTCGCCCCGAAGAACGTTTTCCAATGATGAGCACTTT
TAAAGTTCTGCTATGTGGCGCGGTATTATCCCGTGTTGACGCCGGGCAAGAGCAACTCGGTCGCCGCATA
CACTATTCTCAGAATGACTTGGTTGAGTACTCACCAGTCACAGAAAAGCATCTTACGGATGGCATGACAG
TAAGAGAATTATGCAGTGCTGCCATAACCATGAGTGATAACACTGCGGCCAACTTACTTCTGACAACGAT
CGGAGGACCGAAGGAGCTAACCGCTTTTTTGCACAACATGGGGGATCATGTAACTCGCCTTGATCGTTGG
GAACCGGAGCTGAATGAAGCCATACCAAACGACGAGCGTGACACCACGATGCCTGTAGCAATGGCAACAA
CGTTGCGCAAACTATTAACTGGCGAACTACTTACTCTAGCTTCCCGGCAACAATTAATAGACTGGATGGA
GGCGGATAAAGTTGCAGGACCACTTCTGCGCTCGGCCCTTCCGGCTGGCTGGTTTATTGCTGATAAATCT
GGAGCCGGTGAGCGTGGGTCTCGCGGTATCATTGCAGCACTGGGGCCAGATGGTAAGCCCTCCCGTATCG
TAGTTATCTACACGACGGGGAGTCAGGCAACTATGGATGAACGAAATAGACAGATCGCTGAGATAGGTGC
CTCACTGATTAAGCATTGGTAACTGTCAGACCAAGTTTACTCATATATACTTTAGATTGATTTAAAACTT
CATTTTTAATTTAAAAGGATCTAGGTGAAGATCCTTTTTGATAATCTCATGACCAAAATCCCTTAACGTG
AGTTTTCGTTCCACTGAGCGTCAGACCCCGTAGAAAAGATCAAAGGATCTTCTTGAGATCCTTTTTTTCT
GCGCGTAATCTGCTGCTTGCAAACAAAAAAACCACCGCTACCAGCGGTGGTTTGTTTGCCGGATCAAGAG
CTACCAACTCTTTTTCCGAAGGTAACTGGCTTCAGCAGAGCGCAGATACCAAATACTGTTCTTCTAGTGT
AGCCGTAGTTAGGCCACCACTTCAAGAACTCTGTAGCACCGCCTACATACCTCGCTCTGCTAATCCTGTT
ACCAGTGGCTGCTGCCAGTGGCGATAAGTCGTGTCTTACCGGGTTGGACTCAAGACGATAGTTACCGGAT
AAGGCGCAGCGGTCGGGCTGAACGGGGGGTTCGTGCACACAGCCCAGCTTGGAGCGAACGACCTACACCG
AACTGAGATACCTACAGCGTGAGCTATGAGAAAGCGCCACGCTTCCCGAAGGGAGAAAGGCGGACAGGTA
TCCGGTAAGCGGCAGGGTCGGAACAGGAGAGCGCACGAGGGAGCTTCCAGGGGGAAACGCCTGGTATCTT
TATAGTCCTGTCGGGTTTCGCCACCTCTGACTTGAGCGTCGATTTTTGTGATGCTCGTCAGGGGGGCGGA
GCCTATGGAAAAACGCCAGCAACGCGGCCTTTTTACGGTTCCTGGCCTTTTGCTGGCCTTTTGCTCACAT
GTTCTTTCCTGCGTTATCCCCTGATTCTGTGGATAACCGTATTACCGCCTTTGAGTGAGCTGATACCGCT
CGCCGCAGCCGAACGACCGAGCGCAGCGAGTCAGTGAGCGAGGAAGCGGAAGAGCGCCCAATACGCAAAC
CGCCTCTCCCCGCGCGTTGGCCGATTCATTAATGCAGCAAGCTCATGGCTGACTAATTTTTTTTATTTAT
GCAGAGGCCGAGGCCGCCTCGGCCTCTGAGCTATTCCAGAAGTAGTGAGGAGGCTTTTTTGGAGGCCTAG
GCTTTTGCAAAAAGCTCCCCGTGGCACGACAGGTTTCCCGACTGGAAAGCGGGCAGTGAGCGCAACGCAA
TTAATGTGAGTTAGCTCACTCATTAGGCACCCCAGGCTTTACACTTTATGCTTCCGGCTCGTATGTTGTG
TGGAATTGTGAGCGGATAACAATTTCACACAGGAAACAGCTATGACATGATTACGAATTTCACAAATAAA
GCATTTTTTTCACTGCATTCTAGTTGTGGTTTGTCCAAACTCATCAATGTATCTTATCATGTCTGGATCA
ACTGGATAACTCAAGCTAACCAAAATCATCCCAAACTTCCCACCCCATACCCTATTACCACTGCCAATTA
CCTGTGGTTTCATTTACTCTAAACCTGTGATTCCTCTGAATTATTTTCATTTTAAAGAAATTGTATTTGT
TAAATATGTACTACAAACTTAGTAGTTGGAAGGGCTAATTCACTCCCAAAGAAGACAAGATATCCTTGAT
CTGTGGATCTACCACACACAAGGCTACTTCCCTGATTAGCAGAACTACACACCAGGGCCAGGGGTCAGAT
ATCCACTGACCTTTGGATGGTGCTACAAGCTAGTACCAGTTGAGCCAGATAAGGTAGAAGAGGCCAATAA
AGGAGAGAACACCAGCTTGTTACACCCTGTGAGCCTGCATGGGATGGATGACCCGGAGAGAGAAGTGTTA
GAGTGGAGGTTTGACAGCCGCCTAGCATTTCATCACGTGGCCCGAGAGCTGCATCCGGAGTACTTCAAGA
ACTGCTGATATCGAGCTTGCTACAAGGGACTTTCCGCTGGGGACTTTCCAGGGAGGCGTGGCCTGGGCGG
GACTGGGGAGTGGCGAGCCCTCAGATCCTGCATATAAGCAGCTGCTTTTTGCCTGTACTGGGTCTCTCTG
GTTAGACCAGATCTGAGCCTGGGAGCTCTCTGGCTAACTAGGGAACCCACTGCTTAAGCCTCAATAAAGC
TTGCCTTGAGTGCTTCAAGTAGTGTGTGCCCGTCTGTTGTGTGACTCTGGTAACTAGAGATCCCTCAGAC
CCTTTTAGTCAGTGTGGAAAATCTCTAGCAGTGGCGCCCGAACAGGGACTTGAAAGCGAAAGGGAAACCA
GAGGAGCTCTCTCGACGCAGGACTCGGCTTGCTGAAGCGCGCACGGCAAGAGGCGAGGGGCGGCGACTGC
AGAGTACGCCAAAAATTTTGACTAGCGGAGGCTAGAAGGAGAGAGATGGGTGCGAGAGCGTCAGTATTAA
GCGGGGGAGAATTAGATCGCGATGGGAAAAAATTCGGTTAAGGCCAGGGGGAAAGAAAAAATATAAATTA
AAACATATAGTATGGGCAAGCAGGGAGCTAGAACGATTCGCAGTTAATCCTGGCCTGTTAGAAACATCAG
AAGGCTGTAGACAAATACTGGGACAGCTACAACCATCCCTTCAGACAGGATCAGAAGAACTTAGATCATT
ATATAATACAGTAGCAACCCTCTATTGTGTGCATCAAAGGATAGAGATAAAAGACACCAAGGAAGCTTTA
GACAAGATAGAGGAAGAGCAAAACAAAAGTAAGACCACCGCACAGCAAGCGGCCGGCCGCTGATCTTCAG
ACCTGGAGGAGGAGATATGAGGGACAATTGGAGAAGTGAATTATATAAATATAAAGTAGTAAAAATTGAA
CCATTAGGAGTAGCACCCACCAAGGCAAAGAGAAGAGTGGTGCAGAGAGAAAAAAGAGCAGTGGGAATAG
GAGCTTTGTTCCTTGGGTTCTTGGGAGCAGCAGGAAGCACTATGGGCGCAGCGTCAATGACGCTGACGGT
ACAGGCCAGACAATTATTGTCTGGTATAGTGCAGCAGCAGAACAATTTGCTGAGGGCTATTGAGGCGCAA
CAGCATCTGTTGCAACTCACAGTCTGGGGCATCAAGCAGCTCCAGGCAAGAATCCTGGCTGTGGAAAGAT
ACCTAAAGGATCAACAGCTCCTGGGGATTTGGGGTTGCTCTGGAAAACTCATTTGCACCACTGCTGTGCC
TTGGAATGCTAGTTGGAGTAATAAATCTCTGGAACAGATTTGGAATCACACGACCTGGATGGAGTGGGAC
AGAGAAATTAACAATTACACAAGCTTAATACACTCCTTAATTGAAGAATCGCAAAACCAGCAAGAAAAGA
ATGAACAAGAATTATTGGAATTAGATAAATGGGCAAGTTTGTGGAATTGGTTTAACATAACAAATTGGCT
GTGGTATATAAAATTATTCATAATGATAGTAGGAGGCTTGGTAGGTTTAAGAATAGTTTTTGCTGTACTT
TCTATAGTGAATAGAGTTAGGCAGGGATATTCACCATTATCGTTTCAGACCCACCTCCCAACCCCGAGGG
GACCCGACAGGCCCGAAGGAATAGAAGAAGAAGGTGGAGAGAGAGACAGAGACAGATCCATTCGATTAGT
GAACGGATCTCGACGGTATCGCCGAATTCTCAACAATAGGCAGTATTCATCCACAATTTTAAAAGAAAAG
GGGGGATTGGGGGGTACAGTGCAGGGGAAAGAATAGTAGACATAATAGCAACAGACATACAAACTAAAGA
ATTACAAAAACAAATTACAAAAATTCAAAATTTTCGGGTTTATTACTCGGACAGCAGAGATCCAGTTTGG
ACTAGTGGAGTTCCGCGTTACATAACTTACGCAAAATGGCCCGCCTGGCTGACCGCCCAACGACCCCCGC
CCATTGACGTCAATAATGACCAATGTTCCCATAGTAACGCCAATAGGGACTTTCCATTGACGTCAATGGG
TGGAGTATTTACGCAAAACTGCCCACTTGGCAGTACATCAAGTGTATCATTTGCCAACAACGCCCCCTAT
TGACGTCAATGACGCAAAATGGCCCGCCTGGCATTATGCCCAGTACATGACCTTATGGGACTTTCCTACT
TGGCAGTACATCTACGTATTAGTCATCGCTATTACCATGGTGATGCGGTTTTGGCAGTACATCAATGGGC
GTGGATAGCGGTTTGACTCACGGGGATTTCCAAGTCTCCACCCCATTGACGTCAATGGGAGTTTGTTTTG
GCACCAAAATCAACGGGACTTTCCAAAATGTCGTAACAACTCCGCCCCATTGACGCAAATGGGCGGTAGG
CGTGTACGGTGGGAGGTCTATATAAGCAGAGCTCGTTTAGTGAACCGTCAGATCGCCTGGAGACGCCATC
CACGCTGTTTTGACCTCCATTCAAGACACCGGCGGCCTTAATTAAACC
Features (pLannotate 1.2.2; 27 found; start..end, strand, type, name):
      1..709     +  CDS            mCherry (fragment): monomeric derivative of DsRed fluorescent protein (Shaner et al., 2004) mammalian codon-optimized
    709..729     +  misc_feature   MCS (fragment): multiple cloning site
    730..4305    +  CDS            RTN4: RTN4_HUMAN - Also known as KIAA0886, NOGO From Homo sapiens (Human).
   4334..4919    +  misc_feature   IRES2: internal ribosome entry site (IRES) of the encephalomyocarditis virus (EMCV)
   4920..5315    +  CDS            BSD: blasticidin S deaminase; Aspergillus terreus BSD; confers resistance to blasticidin
   5428..6016    +  misc_feature   WPRE: woodchuck hepatitis virus posttranscriptional regulatory element
   6011..6121    +  CDS            nef (fragment): NEF_SIVS4 - Experimental evidence at protein level: Swiss-Prot protein existence level 1. Interferes with TCR signaling from the cell membrane. Interacts with CD247/TCRZ (TCR zeta chain) and exert potent down- regulation of cell surface TCR/CD3 complexes. From Simian immunodeficiency virus (isolate F236/smH4) (SIV-sm) (Simian immunodeficiency virus sooty mangabey monkey).
   6164..6344    +  LTR            5' LTR (truncated): truncated 5' long terminal repeat (LTR) from HIV-1
   6477..6581    +  promoter       AmpR promoter: bla
   6582..7442    +  CDS            AmpR: β-lactamase; bla; confers resistance to ampicillin, carbenicillin, and related antibiotics
   7613..8201    +  rep_origin     ori: high-copy-number ColE1/pMB1/pBR322/pUC origin of replication
   8384..8438    +  CDS            lacI (fragment): lac repressor; lacI; The lac repressor binds to the lac operator to inhibit transcription in E. coli. This inhibition can be relieved by adding lactose or isopropyl-β-D-thiogalactopyranoside (IPTG).
   8444..8537    +  rep_origin     SV40 ori (fragment): SV40 origin of replication
   8562..8599    +  CDS            lacI (fragment): lac repressor; lacI; The lac repressor binds to the lac operator to inhibit transcription in E. coli. This inhibition can be relieved by adding lactose or isopropyl-β-D-thiogalactopyranoside (IPTG).
   8612..8633    +  protein_bind   CAP binding site: CAP binding activates transcription in the presence of cAMP. E. coli catabolite activator protein
   8648..8678    +  promoter       lac promoter: promoter for the E. coli lac operon
   8682..8704    +  protein_bind   lac operator (fragment): The lac repressor binds to the lac operator to inhibit transcription in E. coli. This inhibition can be relieved by adding lactose or isopropyl-β-D-thiogalactopyranoside (IPTG). lac repressor encoded by lacI
   8736..8819    +  polyA_signal   SV40 poly(A) signal (fragment): SV40 polyadenylation signal
   8986..9315    +  CDS            nef (fragment): NEF_HV1BR - Experimental evidence at protein level: Swiss-Prot protein existence level 1. Extracellular Nef protein targets CD4(+) T-lymphocytes for apoptosis by interacting with CXCR4 surface receptors (PubMed:14990729). From Human immunodeficiency virus type 1 group M subtype B (isolate BRU/LAI) (HIV-1).
   9363..9620    +  LTR            5' LTR (truncated): truncated 5' long terminal repeat (LTR) from HIV-1
   9667..9792    +  misc_feature   HIV-1 Ψ: packaging signal of human immunodeficiency virus type 1
   9776..10114   +  CDS            HIV-1 gag (fragment): gag protein from human immunodeficiency virus 1; gag
  10289..10522   +  misc_feature   RRE: The Rev response element (RRE) of HIV-1 allows for Rev-dependent mRNA export from the nucleus to the cytoplasm.
  10899..10999   +  CDS            Rev (fragment): human immunodeficiency virus 1 (HIV-1) Rev protein; rev; enhances nuclear export of unspliced and incompletely spliced viral mRNAs
  11047..11164   +  misc_feature   cPPT/CTS: central polypurine tract and central termination sequence of HIV-1
  11216..11519   +  enhancer       CMV enhancer: human cytomegalovirus immediate early enhancer
  11520..11723   +  promoter       CMV promoter: human cytomegalovirus (CMV) immediate early promoter
