[The description below was written by a language model from this plasmid's Addgene catalogue record and pLannotate feature annotations shown in this document.]
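Description:
pHAGE2 mCherry-Rtn4a is an HIV-1-based lentiviral transfer plasmid of about 11.8 kb, built on the pHAGE2 mCherry N-terminal backbone and intended for stable expression of a fluorescently tagged human protein in mammalian cells. In bacteria it is maintained through a high-copy ColE1/pUC-type origin and selected with ampicillin via the β-lactamase gene. The viral portion carries the elements needed for packaging and transduction: an upstream LTR followed by the Ψ packaging signal with a partial gag sequence, the Rev response element for Rev-dependent nuclear export of the genomic RNA, and the cPPT/CTS, which aids nuclear import of the reverse-transcribed genome. A second, shorter LTR annotation lies downstream of the cassette. Small fragments annotated as nef, Rev, lacI, SV40 ori and SV40 poly(A) appear to be backbone remnants rather than functional units.

The payload is a single bicistronic cassette driven by the CMV immediate-early enhancer and promoter. mCherry is fused through a short multiple-cloning-site linker to the N terminus of human RTN4 isoform A (Rtn4a, also known as Nogo-A), a roughly 3.6 kb insert cloned between XhoI and NotI sites. An EMCV IRES then directs translation of blasticidin S deaminase from the same transcript, so blasticidin-resistant cells should also express the fusion protein. A WPRE downstream enhances transcript stability and expression. Repository sequencing found two substitutions, P122Q and P145T, relative to the reference protein. The associated study concerns ER-shaping proteins, including reticulons, in forming the tubular ER network, consistent with use of this construct to visualise Rtn4a in stable cell lines.
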