Addgene plasmid #86683: pHAGE2 mCherry-Rtn4a
Purpose: Lentivirus to stably express fluorescent human protein in mammalian cells
Depositing lab: Tom Rapoport. Depositing organization: Harvard Medical School. Publication: Cooperation of the ER-shaping proteins atlastin, lunapark, and reticulons to generate a tubular membrane network. Wang S, Tukachinsky H, Romano FB, Rapoport TA. Elife. 2016 Sep 13;5. pii: e18605. doi: 10.7554/eLife.18605. PubMed 27619977.
Backbone
  Vector backbone: pHAGE2 mCherry N-terminal
  Backbone size w/o insert (bp): 8200
  Total vector size (bp): 11809
  Vector type: Mammalian Expression, Lentiviral
  Selectable markers: Blasticidin
Growth in bacteria
  Bacterial resistance: Ampicillin, 100 μg/mL
  Growth temperature: 37°C
  Growth strain: NEB Stable
  Copy number: High Copy
Gene/Insert
  Gene/Insert name: Rtn4a
  Species: H. sapiens (human)
  Insert size (bp): 3576
  Entrez Gene: RTN4 (a.k.a. ASY, NI220/250, NOGO, NSP, NSP-CL, Nbla00271, Nbla10545, RTN-X, RTN4-A, RTN4-B1, RTN4-B2, RTN4-C)
  Promoter: CMV
  Tag / fusion protein: mCherry (N terminal on backbone)
  Cloning method: Restriction Enzyme; 5′ cloning site XhoI (not destroyed); 3′ cloning site NotI (not destroyed)
  Sequencing primers: 5′ GGTCTATATAAGCAGAGCTCG; 3′ CATATAGACAAACGCACACC
Resource information
  A portion of this plasmid was derived from a plasmid made by: Yoko Shibata
Terms and licenses: Academic/Nonprofit Terms; Industry Terms: Not Available to Industry
Depositor comments: Addgene NGS results found P122Q and P145T within the Rtn4a translation compared to NP_065393.1.
How to cite: pHAGE2 mCherry-Rtn4a was a gift from Tom Rapoport (Addgene plasmid # 86683 ; http://n2t.net/addgene:86683 ; RRID:Addgene_86683)
